Addgene plasmid #106249: pLV hUbC-dSaCas9-KRAB-T2A-PuroR
Purpose: Lentiviral vector with puro selection for expression of S. aureus dCas9-KRAB
Depositing lab: Charles Gersbach. Depositing organization: Duke University. Publication: RNA-guided transcriptional silencing in vivo with S. aureus CRISPR-Cas9 repressors. Thakore PI, Kwon JB, Nelson CE, Rouse DC, Gemberling MP, Oliver ML, Gersbach CA. Nat Commun. 2018 Apr 26;9(1):1674. doi: 10.1038/s41467-018-04048-4. PubMed 29700298.
Backbone
  Vector backbone: FUGW
  Backbone size w/o insert (bp): 10000
  Total vector size (bp): 14000
  Vector type: Mammalian Expression, Lentiviral, CRISPR
  Selectable markers: Puromycin
Growth in bacteria
  Bacterial resistance: Ampicillin, 100 μg/mL
  Growth temperature: 37°C
  Growth strain: NEB Stable
  Copy number: Unknown
Gene/Insert
  Gene/Insert name: dead S. aureus Cas9 KRAB T2A PuroR (alt name: nuclease deactivated SauCas9)
  Species: S. aureus
  Mutation: D10A and N580A
  Promoter: hUbC
  Tag / fusion protein: HA-NLS (N terminal on insert); NLS-KRAB (C terminal on insert)
  Cloning method: Gibson Cloning
  Sequencing primers: 5′ gttggcgagtgtgttttgtg
Terms and licenses: Academic/Nonprofit Terms; Industry Terms: Not Available to Industry
How to cite: pLV hUbC-dSaCas9-KRAB-T2A-PuroR was a gift from Charles Gersbach (Addgene plasmid # 106249 ; http://n2t.net/addgene:106249 ; RRID:Addgene_106249)
