[The description below was written by a language model from this plasmid's Addgene catalogue record and pLannotate feature annotations shown in this document.]
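Description:
pLV hUbC-dSaCas9-KRAB-T2A-PuroR is an HIV-1-based lentiviral transfer plasmid built on the FUGW backbone for stable expression of a CRISPR interference repressor in mammalian cells. The sequenced record is about 13.5 kb. It is propagated in E. coli through a high-copy ColE1/pUC-type origin with ampicillin resistance. The backbone also carries an f1 origin and an SV40/EM7-driven bleomycin/Zeocin resistance cassette that lies outside the packaged viral region. A CMV enhancer/promoter fused to a truncated 5' LTR drives transcription of the viral genome. The genome includes the Ψ packaging signal with a gag fragment, the Rev response element for nuclear export of the unspliced RNA, and the cPPT/CTS. Downstream are a WPRE to boost transcript expression and a truncated 3' LTR followed by a bGH polyadenylation signal.

Between the LTRs, the human ubiquitin C promoter drives a single open reading frame. It encodes nuclease-dead Staphylococcus aureus Cas9 carrying the D10A and N580A mutations, with an N-terminal HA epitope and NLS and a C-terminal nucleoplasmin NLS fused to the KRAB repression domain from ZNF10. A T2A peptide, named in the catalogue entry but not annotated in the feature table, links this fusion to puromycin N-acetyltransferase, so the repressor and the selection marker are produced from one transcript and transduced cells can be selected with puromycin. A single loxP site sits just after the cassette. No guide RNA expression cassette is annotated, so the guide is presumably supplied from a separate construct. With a matching guide, dSaCas9-KRAB binds a target promoter or enhancer without cutting and silences transcription. The vector comes from work on RNA-guided gene repression with S. aureus Cas9 repressors.
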