Features (pLannotate 1.2.2; 36 found; start..end, strand, type, name):
    112..491     +  enhancer       CMV enhancer: human cytomegalovirus immediate early enhancer
    492..691     +  promoter       CMV promoter: human cytomegalovirus (CMV) immediate early promoter
    709..889     +  LTR            5' LTR (truncated): truncated 5' long terminal repeat (LTR) from HIV-1
    936..1061    +  misc_feature   HIV-1 Ψ: packaging signal of human immunodeficiency virus type 1
   1045..1408    +  CDS            HIV-1 gag (fragment): gag protein from human immunodeficiency virus 1; gag
   1554..1787    +  misc_feature   RRE: The Rev response element (RRE) of HIV-1 allows for Rev-dependent mRNA export from the nucleus to the cytoplasm.
   2164..2264    +  CDS            Rev (fragment): human immunodeficiency virus 1 (HIV-1) Rev protein; rev; enhances nuclear export of unspliced and incompletely spliced viral mRNAs
   2314..2431    +  misc_feature   cPPT/CTS: central polypurine tract and central termination sequence of HIV-1
   2496..3707    +  promoter       UbC promoter: human ubiquitin C promoter
   3718..3736    -  misc_feature   MCS (fragment): pUC18/19 multiple cloning site
   3745..3771    +  CDS            3xHA (fragment): three tandem HA epitope tags
   3823..6978    +  CDS            cas9: CAS9_STAAU - Experimental evidence at protein level: Swiss-Prot protein existence level 1. CRISPR (clustered regularly interspaced short palindromic repeat) is an adaptive immune system that provides protection against mobile genetic elements (viruses, transposable elements and conjugative plasmids). CRISPR clusters contain spacers, sequences complementary to antecedent mobile elements, and target invading nucleic acids. CRISPR clusters are transcribed and processed into CRISPR RNA (crRNA). In type II CRISPR systems correct processing of pre-crRNA requires a trans- encoded small RNA (tracrRNA)
   6979..7026    +  CDS            nucleoplasmin NLS: bipartite nuclear localization signal from nucleoplasmin
   7060..7254    +  CDS            KRAB: Krüppel-associated box (KRAB) transcriptional repression domain from the human zinc finger protein ZNF10 (Margolin et al., 1994)
   7402..8001    +  CDS            PuroR (fragment): puromycin N-acetyltransferase; pac from Streptomyces; confers resistance to puromycin
   8055..8088    +  protein_bind   loxP: Cre-mediated recombination occurs in the 8-bp core sequence (GCATACAT). Cre recombinase
   8089..8113    +  misc_feature   MCS (fragment): pBluescript multiple cloning site
   8113..8701    +  misc_feature   WPRE: woodchuck hepatitis virus posttranscriptional regulatory element
   8638..9219    +  CDS            nef (fragment): NEF_HV1H2 - Experimental evidence at protein level: Swiss-Prot protein existence level 1. Extracellular Nef protein targets CD4(+) T-lymphocytes for apoptosis by interacting with CXCR4 surface receptors. From Human immunodeficiency virus type 1 group M subtype B (isolate HXB2) (HIV-1).
   9226..9406    +  LTR            5' LTR (truncated): truncated 5' long terminal repeat (LTR) from HIV-1
   9438..9662    +  polyA_signal   bGH poly(A) signal: bovine growth hormone polyadenylation signal
   9666..9687    +  promoter       SV40 promoter (fragment): SV40 enhancer and early promoter
   9708..10136   +  rep_origin     f1 ori (sequence partly withheld): f1 bacteriophage origin of replication; arrow indicates direction of (+) strand synthesis
  10150..10479   +  promoter       SV40 promoter: SV40 enhancer and early promoter
  10527..10574   +  promoter       EM7 promoter: synthetic bacterial promoter&nbsp
  10593..10967   +  CDS            BleoR: antibiotic-binding protein; Sh ble from Streptoalloteichus hindustanus; confers resistance to bleomycin, phleomycin, and Zeocin™
  10977..11102   +  CDS            ble (fragment): BLE_KLEPN - Experimental evidence at protein level: Swiss-Prot protein existence level 1. Binding protein with a strong affinity to the bleomycin family of antibiotics. Binds to CL990; an antimitotic-antibiotic compound. From Klebsiella pneumoniae.
  11097..11218   +  polyA_signal   SV40 poly(A) signal: SV40 polyadenylation signal
  11289..11311   -  protein_bind   lac operator (fragment): The lac repressor binds to the lac operator to inhibit transcription in E. coli. This inhibition can be relieved by adding lactose or isopropyl-β-D-thiogalactopyranoside (IPTG). lac repressor encoded by lacI
  11315..11345   -  promoter       lac promoter: promoter for the E. coli lac operon
  11360..11381   -  protein_bind   CAP binding site: CAP binding activates transcription in the presence of cAMP. E. coli catabolite activator protein
  11394..11486   -  CDS            lacI (fragment): lac repressor; lacI; The lac repressor binds to the lac operator to inhibit transcription in E. coli. This inhibition can be relieved by adding lactose or isopropyl-β-D-thiogalactopyranoside (IPTG).
  11669..12257   -  rep_origin     ori: high-copy-number ColE1/pMB1/pBR322/pUC origin of replication
  12428..13288   -  CDS            AmpR: β-lactamase; bla; confers resistance to ampicillin, carbenicillin, and related antibiotics
  13289..13393   -  promoter       AmpR promoter: bla
  13452..13504   -  misc_feature   bom (fragment): basis of mobility region from pBR322
>Addgene plasmid #106249 | pLV hUbC-dSaCas9-KRAB-T2A-PuroR | addgene full sequence | sequence record 204962 | Addgene NGS Result
GCAAAATTTAAGCTACAACAAGGCAAGGCTTGACCGACAATTGCATGAAGAATCTGCTTAGGGTTAGGCG
TTTTGCGCTGCTTCGCGATGTACGGGCCAGATATACGCGTTGACATTGATTATTGACTAGTTATTAATAG
TAATCAATTACGGGGTCATTAGTTCATAGCCCATATATGGAGTTCCGCGTTACATAACTTACGGTAAATG
GCCCGCCTGGCTGACCGCCCAACGACCCCCGCCCATTGACGTCAATAATGACGTATGTTCCCATAGTAAC
GCCAATAGGGACTTTCCATTGACGTCAATGGGTGGAGTATTTACGGTAAACTGCCCACTTGGCAGTACAT
CAAGTGTATCATATGCCAAGTACGCCCCCTATTGACGTCAATGACGGTAAATGGCCCGCCTGGCATTATG
CCCAGTACATGACCTTATGGGACTTTCCTACTTGGCAGTACATCTACGTATTAGTCATCGCTATTACCAT
GGTGATGCGGTTTTGGCAGTACATCAATGGGCGTGGATAGCGGTTTGACTCACGGGGATTTCCAAGTCTC
CACCCCATTGACGTCAATGGGAGTTTGTTTTGGCACCAAAATCAACGGGACTTTCCAAAATGTCGTAACA
ACTCCGCCCCATTGACGCAAATGGGCGGTAGGCGTGTACGGTGGGAGGTCTATATAAGCAGCGCGTTTTG
CCTGTACTGGGTCTCTCTGGTTAGACCAGATCTGAGCCTGGGAGCTCTCTGGCTAACTAGGGAACCCACT
GCTTAAGCCTCAATAAAGCTTGCCTTGAGTGCTTCAAGTAGTGTGTGCCCGTCTGTTGTGTGACTCTGGT
AACTAGAGATCCCTCAGACCCTTTTAGTCAGTGTGGAAAATCTCTAGCAGTGGCGCCCGAACAGGGACTT
GAAAGCGAAAGGGAAACCAGAGGAGCTCTCTCGACGCAGGACTCGGCTTGCTGAAGCGCGCACGGCAAGA
GGCGAGGGGCGGCGACTGGTGAGTACGCCAAAAATTTTGACTAGCGGAGGCTAGAAGGAGAGAGATGGGT
GCGAGAGCGTCAGTATTAAGCGGGGGAGAATTAGATCGCGATGGGAAAAAATTCGGTTAAGGCCAGGGGG
AAAGAAAAAATATAAATTAAAACATATAGTATGGGCAAGCAGGGAGCTAGAACGATTCGCAGTTAATCCT
GGCCTGTTAGAAACATCAGAAGGCTGTAGACAAATACTGGGACAGCTACAACCATCCCTTCAGACAGGAT
CAGAAGAACTTAGATCATTATATAATACAGTAGCAACCCTCTATTGTGTGCATCAAAGGATAGAGATAAA
AGACACCAAGGAAGCTTTAGACAAGATAGAGGAAGAGCAAAACAAAAGTAAGACCACCGCACAGCAAGCG
GCCGCTGATCTTCAGACCTGGAGGAGGAGATATGAGGGACAATTGGAGAAGTGAATTATATAAATATAAA
GTAGTAAAAATTGAACCATTAGGAGTAGCACCCACCAAGGCAAAGAGAAGAGTGGTGCAGAGAGAAAAAA
GAGCAGTGGGAATAGGAGCTTTGTTCCTTGGGTTCTTGGGAGCAGCAGGAAGCACTATGGGCGCAGCGTC
AATGACGCTGACGGTACAGGCCAGACAATTATTGTCTGGTATAGTGCAGCAGCAGAACAATTTGCTGAGG
GCTATTGAGGCGCAACAGCATCTGTTGCAACTCACAGTCTGGGGCATCAAGCAGCTCCAGGCAAGAATCC
TGGCTGTGGAAAGATACCTAAAGGATCAACAGCTCCTGGGGATTTGGGGTTGCTCTGGAAAACTCATTTG
CACCACTGCTGTGCCTTGGAATGCTAGTTGGAGTAATAAATCTCTGGAACAGATTTGGAATCACACGACC
TGGATGGAGTGGGACAGAGAAATTAACAATTACACAAGCTTAATACACTCCTTAATTGAAGAATCGCAAA
ACCAGCAAGAAAAGAATGAACAAGAATTATTGGAATTAGATAAATGGGCAAGTTTGTGGAATTGGTTTAA
CATAACAAATTGGCTGTGGTATATAAAATTATTCATAATGATAGTAGGAGGCTTGGTAGGTTTAAGAATA
GTTTTTGCTGTACTTTCTATAGTGAATAGAGTTAGGCAGGGATATTCACCATTATCGTTTCAGACCCACC
TCCCAACCCCGAGGGGACCCGACAGGCCCGAAGGAATAGAAGAAGAAGGTGGAGAGAGAGACAGAGACAG
ATCCATTCGATTAGTGAACGGATCGGCACTGCGTGCGCCAATTCTGCAGACAAATGGCAGTATTCATCCA
CAATTTTAAAAGAAAAGGGGGGATTGGGGGGTACAGTGCAGGGGAAAGAATAGTAGACATAATAGCAACA
GACATACAAACTAAAGAATTACAAAAACAAATTACAAAAATTCAAAATTTTCGGGTTTATTACAGGGACA
GCAGAGATCCAGTTTGGTTAATTAACCCGTGTCGGCTCCAGATCTGGCCTCCGCGCCGGGTTTTGGCGCC
TCCCGCGGGCGCCCCCCTCCTCACGGCGAGCGCTGCCACGTCAGACGAAGGGCGCAGCGAGCGTCCTGAT
CCTTCCGCCCGGACGCTCAGGACAGCGGCCCGCTGCTCATAAGACTCGGCCTTAGAACCCCAGTATCAGC
AGAAGGACATTTTAGGACGGGACTTGGGTGACTCTAGGGCACTGGTTTTCTTTCCAGAGAGCGGAACAGG
CGAGGAAAAGTAGTCCCTTCTCGGCGATTCTGCGGAGGGATCTCCGTGGGGCGGTGAACGCCGATGATTA
TATAAGGACGCGCCGGGTGTGGCACAGCTAGTTCCGTCGCAGCCGGGATTTGGGTCGCGGTTCTTGTTTG
TGGATCGCTGTGATCGTCACTTGGTGAGTAGCGGGCTGCTGGGCTGGCCGGGGCTTTCGTGGCCGCCGGG
CCGCTCGGTGGGACGGAAGCGTGTGGAGAGACCGCCAAGGGCTGTAGTCTGGGTCCGCGAGCAAGGTTGC
CCTGAACTGGGGGTTGGGGGGAGCGCAGCAAAATGGCGGCTGTTCCCGAGTCTTGAATGGAAGACGCTTG
TGAGGCGGGCTGTGAGGTCGTTGAAACAAGGTGGGGGGCATGGTGGGCGGCAAGAACCCAAGGTCTTGAG
GCCTTCGCTAATGCGGGAAAGCTCTTATTCGGGTGAGATGGGCTGGGGCACCATCTGGGGACCCTGACGT
GAAGTTTGTCACTGACTGGAGAACTCGGTTTGTCGTCTGTTGCGGGGGCGGCAGTTATGGCGGTGCCGTT
GGGCAGTGCACCCGTACCTTTGGGAGCGCGCGCCCTCGTCGTGTCGTGACGTCACCCGTTCTGTTGGCTT
ATAATGCAGGGTGGGGCCACCTGCCGGTAGGTGTGCGGTAGGCTTTTCTCCGTCGCAGGACGCAGGGTTC
GGGCCTAGGGTAGGCTCTCCTGAATCGACAGGCGCCGGACCTCTGGTGAGGGGAGGGATAAGTGAGGCGT
CAGTTTCTTTGGTCGGTTTTATGTACCTATCTTCTTAAGTAGCTGAAGCTCCGGTTTTGAACTATGCGCT
CGGGGTTGGCGAGTGTGTTTTGTGAAGTTTTTTAGGCACCTTTTGAAATGTAATCATTTGGGTCAATATG
TAATTTTCAGTGTTAGACTAGTAAATTGTCCGCTAAATTCTGGCCGTTTTTGGCTTTTTTGTTAGACGAA
GCTTGGGCTGCAGGTCGACTCTAGAGCCACCATGTACCCATACGATGTTCCAGATTACGCTATGGCCCCA
AAGAAGAAGCGGAAGGTCGGTATCCACGGAGTCCCAGCAGCCAAGCGGAACTACATCCTGGGCCTGGCCA
TCGGCATCACCAGCGTGGGCTACGGCATCATCGACTACGAGACACGGGACGTGATCGATGCCGGCGTGCG
GCTGTTCAAAGAGGCCAACGTGGAAAACAACGAGGGTAGGCGGAGCAAGAGAGGCGCCAGAAGGCTGAAG
CGGCGGAGGCGGCATAGAATCCAGAGAGTGAAGAAGCTGCTGTTCGACTACAACCTGCTGACCGACCACA
GCGAGCTGAGCGGCATCAACCCCTACGAGGCCAGAGTGAAGGGCCTGAGCCAGAAGCTGAGCGAGGAAGA
GTTCTCTGCCGCCCTGCTGCACCTGGCCAAGAGAAGAGGCGTGCACAACGTGAACGAGGTGGAAGAGGAC
ACCGGCAACGAGCTGTCCACCAAAGAGCAGATCAGCCGGAACAGCAAGGCCCTGGAAGAGAAATACGTGG
CCGAACTGCAGCTGGAACGGCTGAAGAAAGACGGCGAAGTGCGGGGCAGCATCAACAGATTCAAGACCAG
CGACTACGTGAAAGAAGCCAAACAGCTGCTGAAGGTGCAGAAGGCCTACCACCAGCTGGACCAGAGCTTC
ATCGACACCTACATCGACCTGCTGGAAACCCGGCGGACCTACTATGAGGGACCTGGCGAGGGCAGCCCCT
TCGGCTGGAAGGACATCAAAGAATGGTACGAGATGCTGATGGGCCACTGCACCTACTTCCCCGAGGAACT
GCGGAGCGTGAAGTACGCCTACAACGCCGACCTGTACAACGCCCTGAACGACCTGAACAATCTCGTGATC
ACCAGGGACGAGAACGAGAAGCTGGAATATTACGAGAAGTTCCAGATCATCGAGAACGTGTTCAAGCAGA
AGAAGAAGCCCACCCTGAAGCAGATCGCCAAAGAAATCCTCGTGAACGAAGAGGATATTAAGGGCTACAG
AGTGACCAGCACCGGCAAGCCCGAGTTCACCAACCTGAAGGTGTACCACGACATCAAGGACATTACCGCC
CGGAAAGAGATTATTGAGAACGCCGAGCTGCTGGATCAGATTGCCAAGATCCTGACCATCTACCAGAGCA
GCGAGGACATCCAGGAAGAACTGACCAATCTGAACTCCGAGCTGACCCAGGAAGAGATCGAGCAGATCTC
TAATCTGAAGGGCTATACCGGCACCCACAACCTGAGCCTGAAGGCCATCAACCTGATCCTGGACGAGCTG
TGGCACACCAACGACAACCAGATCGCTATCTTCAACCGGCTGAAGCTGGTGCCCAAGAAGGTGGACCTGT
CCCAGCAGAAAGAGATCCCCACCACCCTGGTGGACGACTTCATCCTGAGCCCCGTCGTGAAGAGAAGCTT
CATCCAGAGCATCAAAGTGATCAACGCCATCATCAAGAAGTACGGCCTGCCCAACGACATCATTATCGAG
CTGGCCCGCGAGAAGAACTCCAAGGACGCCCAGAAAATGATCAACGAGATGCAGAAGCGGAACCGGCAGA
CCAACGAGCGGATCGAGGAAATCATCCGGACCACCGGCAAAGAGAACGCCAAGTACCTGATCGAGAAGAT
CAAGCTGCACGACATGCAGGAAGGCAAGTGCCTGTACAGCCTGGAAGCCATCCCTCTGGAAGATCTGCTG
AACAACCCCTTCAACTATGAGGTGGACCACATCATCCCCAGAAGCGTGTCCTTCGACAACAGCTTCAACA
ACAAGGTGCTCGTGAAGCAGGAAGAAGCCAGCAAGAAGGGCAACCGGACCCCATTCCAGTACCTGAGCAG
CAGCGACAGCAAGATCAGCTACGAAACCTTCAAGAAGCACATCCTGAATCTGGCCAAGGGCAAGGGCAGA
ATCAGCAAGACCAAGAAAGAGTATCTGCTGGAAGAACGGGACATCAACAGGTTCTCCGTGCAGAAAGACT
TCATCAACCGGAACCTGGTGGATACCAGATACGCCACCAGAGGCCTGATGAACCTGCTGCGGAGCTACTT
CAGAGTGAACAACCTGGACGTGAAAGTGAAGTCCATCAATGGCGGCTTCACCAGCTTTCTGCGGCGGAAG
TGGAAGTTTAAGAAAGAGCGGAACAAGGGGTACAAGCACCACGCCGAGGACGCCCTGATCATTGCCAACG
CCGATTTCATCTTCAAAGAGTGGAAGAAACTGGACAAGGCCAAAAAAGTGATGGAAAACCAGATGTTCGA
GGAAAAGCAGGCCGAGAGCATGCCCGAGATCGAAACCGAGCAGGAGTACAAAGAGATCTTCATCACCCCC
CACCAGATCAAGCACATTAAGGACTTCAAGGACTACAAGTACAGCCACCGGGTGGACAAGAAGCCTAATA
GAGAGCTGATTAACGACACCCTGTACTCCACCCGGAAGGACGACAAGGGCAACACCCTGATCGTGAACAA
TCTGAACGGCCTGTACGACAAGGACAATGACAAGCTGAAAAAGCTGATCAACAAGAGCCCCGAAAAGCTG
CTGATGTACCACCACGACCCCCAGACCTACCAGAAACTGAAGCTGATTATGGAACAGTACGGCGACGAGA
AGAATCCCCTGTACAAGTACTACGAGGAAACCGGGAACTACCTGACCAAGTACTCCAAAAAGGACAACGG
CCCCGTGATCAAGAAGATTAAGTATTACGGCAACAAACTGAACGCCCATCTGGACATCACCGACGACTAC
CCCAACAGCAGAAACAAGGTCGTGAAGCTGTCCCTGAAGCCCTACAGATTCGACGTGTACCTGGACAATG
GCGTGTACAAGTTCGTGACCGTGAAGAATCTGGATGTGATCAAAAAAGAAAACTACTACGAAGTGAATAG
CAAGTGCTATGAGGAAGCTAAGAAGCTGAAGAAGATCAGCAACCAGGCCGAGTTTATCGCCTCCTTCTAC
AACAACGATCTGATCAAGATCAACGGCGAGCTGTATAGAGTGATCGGCGTGAACAACGACCTGCTGAACC
GGATCGAAGTGAACATGATCGACATCACCTACCGCGAGTACCTGGAAAACATGAACGACAAGAGGCCCCC
CAGGATCATTAAGACAATCGCCTCCAAGACCCAGAGCATTAAGAAGTACAGCACAGACATTCTGGGCAAC
CTGTATGAAGTGAAATCTAAGAAGCACCCTCAGATCATCAAAAAGGGCAAAAGGCCGGCGGCCACGAAAA
AGGCCGGCCAGGCAAAAAAGAAAAAGGGATCCGATGCTAAGTCACTGACTGCCTGGTCCCGGACACTGGT
GACCTTCAAGGATGTGTTTGTGGACTTCACCAGGGAGGAGTGGAAGCTGCTGGACACTGCTCAGCAGATC
CTGTACAGAAATGTGATGCTGGAGAACTATAAGAACCTGGTTTCCTTGGGTTATCAGCTTACTAAGCCAG
ATGTGATCCTCCGGTTGGAGAAGGGAGAAGAGCCCTGGCTGGTGGAGAGAGAAATTCACCAAGAGACCCA
TCCTGATTCAGAGACTGCATTTGAAATCAAATCATCAGTTCCGAAAAAGAAACGCAAAGTTGCTAGCGAG
GGCAGAGGAAGTCTTCTAACATGCGGTGACGTGGAGGAGAATCCCGGCCCTATGACCGAGTACAAGCCCA
CGGTGCGCCTCGCCACCCGCGACGACGTCCCCAGGGCCGTACGCACCCTCGCCGCCGCGTTCGCCGACTA
CCCCGCCACGCGCCACACCGTCGATCCGGACCGCCACATCGAGCGGGTCACCGAGCTGCAAGAACTCTTC
CTCACGCGCGTCGGGCTCGACATCGGCAAGGTGTGGGTCGCGGACGACGGCGCCGCGGTGGCGGTCTGGA
CCACGCCGGAGAGCGTCGAAGCGGGGGCGGTGTTCGCCGAGATCGGCCCGCGCATGGCCGAGTTGAGCGG
TTCCCGGCTGGCCGCGCAGCAACAGATGGAAGGCCTCCTGGCGCCGCACCGGCCCAAGGAGCCCGCGTGG
TTCCTGGCCACCGTCGGCGTGTCGCCCGACCACCAGGGCAAGGGTCTGGGCAGCGCCGTCGTGCTCCCCG
GAGTGGAGGCGGCCGAGCGCGCCGGGGTGCCCGCCTTCCTGGAGACCTCCGCGCCCCGCAACCTCCCCTT
CTACGAGCGGCTCGGCTTCACCGTCACCGCCGACGTCGAGGTGCCCGAAGGACCGCGCACCTGGTGCATG
ACCCGCAAGCCCGGTGCCTGACCAGCACACTGGCGGCCGTTACTAGCTTCTGCAGCACGACCGGTTGATA
ATAGATAACTTCGTATAGCATACATTATACGAAGTTATGAATTCGATATCAAGCTTATCGATAATCAACC
TCTGGATTACAAAATTTGTGAAAGATTGACTGGTATTCTTAACTATGTTGCTCCTTTTACGCTATGTGGA
TACGCTGCTTTAATGCCTTTGTATCATGCTATTGCTTCCCGTATGGCTTTCATTTTCTCCTCCTTGTATA
AATCCTGGTTGCTGTCTCTTTATGAGGAGTTGTGGCCCGTTGTCAGGCAACGTGGCGTGGTGTGCACTGT
GTTTGCTGACGCAACCCCCACTGGTTGGGGCATTGCCACCACCTGTCAGCTCCTTTCCGGGACTTTCGCT
TTCCCCCTCCCTATTGCCACGGCGGAACTCATCGCCGCCTGCCTTGCCCGCTGCTGGACAGGGGCTCGGC
TGTTGGGCACTGACAATTCCGTGGTGTTGTCGGGGAAATCATCGTCCTTTCCTTGGCTGCTCGCCTGTGT
TGCCACCTGGATTCTGCGCGGGACGTCCTTCTGCTACGTCCCTTCGGCCCTCAATCCAGCGGACCTTCCT
TCCCGCGGCCTGCTGCCGGCTCTGCGGCCTCTTCCGCGTCTTCGCCTTCGCCCTCAGACGAGTCGGATCT
CCCTTTGGGCCGCCTCCCCGCATCGATACCGTCGACCTCGAGACCTAGAAAAACATGGAGCAATCACAAG
TAGCAATACAGCAGCTACCAATGCTGATTGTGCCTGGCTAGAAGCACAAGAGGAGGAGGAGGTGGGTTTT
CCAGTCACACCTCAGGTACCTTTAAGACCAATGACTTACAAGGCAGCTGTAGATCTTAGCCACTTTTTAA
AAGAAAAGGGGGGACTGGAAGGGCTAATTCACTCCCAACGAAGACAAGATATCCTTGATCTGTGGATCTA
CCACACACAAGGCTACTTCCCTGATTGGCAGAACTACACACCAGGGCCAGGGATCAGATATCCACTGACC
TTTGGATGGTGCTACAAGCTAGTACCAGTTGAGCAAGAGAAGGTAGAAGAAGCCAATGAAGGAGAGAACA
CCCGCTTGTTACACCCTGTGAGCCTGCATGGGATGGATGACCCGGAGAGAGAAGTATTAGAGTGGAGGTT
TGACAGCCGCCTAGCATTTCATCACATGGCCCGAGAGCTGCATCCGGACTGTACTGGGTCTCTCTGGTTA
GACCAGATCTGAGCCTGGGAGCTCTCTGGCTAACTAGGGAACCCACTGCTTAAGCCTCAATAAAGCTTGC
CTTGAGTGCTTCAAGTAGTGTGTGCCCGTCTGTTGTGTGACTCTGGTAACTAGAGATCCCTCAGACCCTT
TTAGTCAGTGTGGAAAATCTCTAGCAGGGCCCGTTTAAACCCGCTGATCAGCCTCGACTGTGCCTTCTAG
TTGCCAGCCATCTGTTGTTTGCCCCTCCCCCGTGCCTTCCTTGACCCTGGAAGGTGCCACTCCCACTGTC
CTTTCCTAATAAAATGAGGAAATTGCATCGCATTGTCTGAGTAGGTGTCATTCTATTCTGGGGGGTGGGG
TGGGGCAGGACAGCAAGGGGGAGGATTGGGAAGACAATAGCAGGCATGCTGGGGATGCGGTGGGCTCTAT
GGCTTCTGAGGCGGAAAGAACCAGCTGGGGCTCTAGGGGGTATCCCC
[124 nt withheld, positions 9708-9831]
C
[91 nt withheld, positions 9833-9923]
A
[49 nt withheld, positions 9925-9973]
CCTTTGACGTTGGAGTCCACGTTCTTT
[37 nt withheld, positions 10001-10037]
ACCCTATCTCGGTCTATTCTTTTGATTTATAAGGGATTTTGCCGATTTCGGCCTATTGGTTAAAAAATGA
GCTGATTTAACAAAAATTTAACGCGAATTAATTCTGTGGAATGTGTGTCAGTTAGGGTGTGGAAAGTCCC
CAGGCTCCCCAGCAGGCAGAAGTATGCAAAGCATGCATCTCAATTAGTCAGCAACCAGGTGTGGAAAGTC
CCCAGGCTCCCCAGCAGGCAGAAGTATGCAAAGCATGCATCTCAATTAGTCAGCAACCATAGTCCCGCCC
CTAACTCCGCCCATCCCGCCCCTAACTCCGCCCAGTTCCGCCCATTCTCCGCCCCATGGCTGACTAATTT
TTTTTATTTATGCAGAGGCCGAGGCCGCCTCTGCCTCTGAGCTATTCCAGAAGTAGTGAGGAGGCTTTTT
TGGAGGCCTAGGCTTTTGCAAAAAGCTCCCGGGAGCTTGTATATCCATTTTCGGATCTGATCAGCACGTG
TTGACAATTAATCATCGGCATAGTATATCGGCATAGTATAATACGACAAGGTGAGGAACTAAACCATGGC
CAAGTTGACCAGTGCCGTTCCGGTGCTCACCGCGCGCGACGTCGCCGGAGCGGTCGAGTTCTGGACCGAC
CGGCTCGGGTTCTCCCGGGACTTCGTGGAGGACGACTTCGCCGGTGTGGTCCGGGACGACGTGACCCTGT
TCATCAGCGCGGTCCAGGACCAGGTGGTGCCGGACAACACCCTGGCCTGGGTGTGGGTGCGCGGCCTGGA
CGAGCTGTACGCCGAGTGGTCGGAGGTCGTGTCCACGAACTTCCGGGACGCCTCCGGGCCGGCCATGACC
GAGATCGGCGAGCAGCCGTGGGGGCGGGAGTTCGCCCTGCGCGACCCGGCCGGCAACTGCGTGCACTTCG
TGGCCGAGGAGCAGGACTGACACGTGCTACGAGATTTCGATTCCACCGCCGCCTTCTATGAAAGGTTGGG
CTTCGGAATCGTTTTCCGGGACGCCGGCTGGATGATCCTCCAGCGCGGGGATCTCATGCTGGAGTTCTTC
GCCCACCCCAACTTGTTTATTGCAGCTTATAATGGTTACAAATAAAGCAATAGCATCACAAATTTCACAA
ATAAAGCATTTTTTTCACTGCATTCTAGTTGTGGTTTGTCCAAACTCATCAATGTATCTTATCATGTCTG
TATACCGTCGACCTCTAGCTAGAGCTTGGCGTAATCATGGTCATAGCTGTTTCCTGTGTGAAATTGTTAT
CCGCTCACAATTCCACACAACATACGAGCCGGAAGCATAAAGTGTAAAGCCTGGGGTGCCTAATGAGTGA
GCTAACTCACATTAATTGCGTTGCGCTCACTGCCCGCTTTCCAGTCGGGAAACCTGTCGTGCCAGCTGCA
TTAATGAATCGGCCAACGCGCGGGGAGAGGCGGTTTGCGTATTGGGCGCTCTTCCGCTTCCTCGCTCACT
GACTCGCTGCGCTCGGTCGTTCGGCTGCGGCGAGCGGTATCAGCTCACTCAAAGGCGGTAATACGGTTAT
CCACAGAATCAGGGGATAACGCAGGAAAGAACATGTGAGCAAAAGGCCAGCAAAAGGCCAGGAACCGTAA
AAAGGCCGCGTTGCTGGCGTTTTTCCATAGGCTCCGCCCCCCTGACGAGCATCACAAAAATCGACGCTCA
AGTCAGAGGTGGCGAAACCCGACAGGACTATAAAGATACCAGGCGTTTCCCCCTGGAAGCTCCCTCGTGC
GCTCTCCTGTTCCGACCCTGCCGCTTACCGGATACCTGTCCGCCTTTCTCCCTTCGGGAAGCGTGGCGCT
TTCTCATAGCTCACGCTGTAGGTATCTCAGTTCGGTGTAGGTCGTTCGCTCCAAGCTGGGCTGTGTGCAC
GAACCCCCCGTTCAGCCCGACCGCTGCGCCTTATCCGGTAACTATCGTCTTGAGTCCAACCCGGTAAGAC
ACGACTTATCGCCACTGGCAGCAGCCACTGGTAACAGGATTAGCAGAGCGAGGTATGTAGGCGGTGCTAC
AGAGTTCTTGAAGTGGTGGCCTAACTACGGCTACACTAGAAGAACAGTATTTGGTATCTGCGCTCTGCTG
AAGCCAGTTACCTTCGGAAAAAGAGTTGGTAGCTCTTGATCCGGCAAACAAACCACCGCTGGTAGCGGTG
GTTTTTTTGTTTGCAAGCAGCAGATTACGCGCAGAAAAAAAGGATCTCAAGAAGATCCTTTGATCTTTTC
TACGGGGTCTGACGCTCAGTGGAACGAAAACTCACGTTAAGGGATTTTGGTCATGAGATTATCAAAAAGG
ATCTTCACCTAGATCCTTTTAAATTAAAAATGAAGTTTTAAATCAATCTAAAGTATATATGAGTAAACTT
GGTCTGACAGTTACCAATGCTTAATCAGTGAGGCACCTATCTCAGCGATCTGTCTATTTCGTTCATCCAT
AGTTGCCTGACTCCCCGTCGTGTAGATAACTACGATACGGGAGGGCTTACCATCTGGCCCCAGTGCTGCA
ATGATACCGCGAGACCCACGCTCACCGGCTCCAGATTTATCAGCAATAAACCAGCCAGCCGGAAGGGCCG
AGCGCAGAAGTGGTCCTGCAACTTTATCCGCCTCCATCCAGTCTATTAATTGTTGCCGGGAAGCTAGAGT
AAGTAGTTCGCCAGTTAATAGTTTGCGCAACGTTGTTGCCATTGCTACAGGCATCGTGGTGTCACGCTCG
TCGTTTGGTATGGCTTCATTCAGCTCCGGTTCCCAACGATCAAGGCGAGTTACATGATCCCCCATGTTGT
GCAAAAAAGCGGTTAGCTCCTTCGGTCCTCCGATCGTTGTCAGAAGTAAGTTGGCCGCAGTGTTATCACT
CATGGTTATGGCAGCACTGCATAATTCTCTTACTGTCATGCCATCCGTAAGATGCTTTTCTGTGACTGGT
GAGTACTCAACCAAGTCATTCTGAGAATAGTGTATGCGGCGACCGAGTTGCTCTTGCCCGGCGTCAATAC
GGGATAATACCGCGCCACATAGCAGAACTTTAAAAGTGCTCATCATTGGAAAACGTTCTTCGGGGCGAAA
ACTCTCAAGGATCTTACCGCTGTTGAGATCCAGTTCGATGTAACCCACTCGTGCACCCAACTGATCTTCA
GCATCTTTTACTTTCACCAGCGTTTCTGGGTGAGCAAAAACAGGAAGGCAAAATGCCGCAAAAAAGGGAA
TAAGGGCGACACGGAAATGTTGAATACTCATACTCTTCCTTTTTCAATATTATTGAAGCATTTATCAGGG
TTATTGTCTCATGAGCGGATACATATTTGAATGTATTTAGAAAAATAAACAAATAGGGGTTCCGCGCACA
TTTCCCCGAAAAGTGCCACCTGACGTCGACGGATCGGGAGATCTCCCGATCCCCTATGGTGCACTCTCAG
TACAATCTGCTCTGATGCCGCATAGTTAAGCCAGTATCTGCTCCCTGCTTGTGTGTTGGAGGTCGCTGAG
TAGTGCGCGA
