LOCUS       Exported 13526 bp ds-DNA circular SYN 12-MAY-2021
DEFINITION  Lentiviral vector with puro selection for expression of S. aureus
            dCas9-KRAB.
ACCESSION   .
VERSION     .
KEYWORDS    pLV hUbC-dSaCas9-KRAB-T2A-PuroR
SOURCE      synthetic DNA construct
  ORGANISM  synthetic DNA construct
REFERENCE   1 (bases 1 to 13526)
  AUTHORS   Thakore PI, Kwon JB, Nelson CE, Rouse DC, Gemberling MP, Oliver ML,
            Gersbach CA
  TITLE     RNA-guided transcriptional silencing in vivo with S. aureus
            CRISPR-Cas9 repressors.
  JOURNAL   Nat Commun. 2018 Apr 26;9(1):1674. doi: 10.1038/s41467-018-04048-4.
  PUBMED    29700298
REFERENCE   2 (bases 1 to 13526)
  AUTHORS   .
  TITLE     Direct Submission
  JOURNAL   Exported May 12, 2021 from SnapGene Server 1.1.58
            http://www.snapgene.com
FEATURES             Location/Qualifiers
     source          1..13526
                     /organism="synthetic DNA construct"
                     /mol_type="other DNA"
     primer_bind     complement(47..66)
                     /label=pRS-marker
                     /note="pRS vectors, use to sequence yeast selectable
                     marker"
     enhancer        238..617
                     /label=CMV enhancer
                     /note="human cytomegalovirus immediate early enhancer"
     promoter        619..817
                     /label=CMV promoter
                     /note="human cytomegalovirus (CMV) immediate early
                     promoter"
     primer_bind     772..792
                     /label=CMV-F
                     /note="Human CMV immediate early promoter, forward primer"
     LTR             835..1015
                     /label=5' LTR (truncated)
                     /note="truncated 5' long terminal repeat (LTR) from HIV-1"
     misc_feature    1062..1187
                     /label=HIV-1 Psi
                     /note="packaging signal of human immunodeficiency virus
                     type 1"
     misc_feature    1680..1913
                     /label=RRE
                     /note="The Rev response element (RRE) of HIV-1 allows for
                     Rev-dependent mRNA export from the nucleus to the
                     cytoplasm."
     CDS             2098..2142
                     /codon_start=1
                     /product="antigenic peptide corresponding to amino acids
                     655 to 669 of the HIV envelope protein gp41 (Lutje Hulsik
                     et al., 2013)"
                     /label=gp41 peptide
                     /note="recognized by the 2H10 single-chain llama nanobody"
                     /translation="KNEQELLELDKWASL"
     misc_feature    2440..2557
                     /label=cPPT/CTS
                     /note="central polypurine tract and central termination
                     sequence of HIV-1"
     promoter        2602..3812
                     /label=UbC promoter
                     /note="human ubiquitin C promoter"
     primer_bind     3649..3668
                     /label=hUBCpro-F
                     /note="Human Ubiquitin C (UbC) promoter, forward primer"
     CDS             3850..3876
                     /codon_start=1
                     /product="HA (human influenza hemagglutinin) epitope tag"
                     /label=HA
                     /translation="YPYDVPDYA"
     CDS             3883..3903
                     /codon_start=1
                     /product="nuclear localization signal of SV40 (simian virus
                     40) large T antigen"
                     /label=SV40 NLS
                     /translation="PKKKRKV"
     CDS             7084..7131
                     /codon_start=1
                     /product="bipartite nuclear localization signal from
                     nucleoplasmin"
                     /label=nucleoplasmin NLS
                     /translation="KRPAATKKAGQAKKKK"
     CDS             7165..7359
                     /codon_start=1
                     /product="Kruppel-associated box (KRAB) transcriptional
                     repression domain from the human zinc finger protein ZNF10
                     (Margolin et al., 1994)"
                     /label=KRAB
                     /translation="RTLVTFKDVFVDFTREEWKLLDTAQQILYRNVMLENYKNLVSLGY
                     QLTKPDVILRLEKGEEPWLV"
     CDS             7426..7446
                     /codon_start=1
                     /product="nuclear localization signal of SV40 (simian virus
                     40) large T antigen"
                     /label=SV40 NLS
                     /translation="PKKKRKV"
     CDS             7453..7506
                     /codon_start=1
                     /product="2A peptide from Thosea asigna virus capsid
                     protein"
                     /label=T2A
                     /note="Eukaryotic ribosomes fail to insert a peptide bond
                     between the Gly and Pro residues, yielding separate
                     polypeptides."
                     /translation="EGRGSLLTCGDVEENPGP"
     CDS             7507..8106
                     /codon_start=1
                     /gene="pac from Streptomyces alboniger"
                     /product="puromycin N-acetyltransferase"
                     /label=PuroR
                     /note="confers resistance to puromycin"
                     /translation="MTEYKPTVRLATRDDVPRAVRTLAAAFADYPATRHTVDPDRHIER
                     VTELQELFLTRVGLDIGKVWVADDGAAVAVWTTPESVEAGAVFAEIGPRMAELSGSRLA
                     AQQQMEGLLAPHRPKEPAWFLATVGVSPDHQGKGLGSAVVLPGVEAAERAGVPAFLETS
                     APRNLPFYERLGFTVTADVEVPEGPRTWCMTRKPGA"
     primer_bind     complement(7507..7526)
                     /label=Puro-R
                     /note="Puromycin resistance gene, reverse primer. Also
                     called puro-variant-R"
     primer_bind     8003..8023
                     /label=Puro-F
                     /note="Puromycin resistance gene, forward primer"
     protein_bind    8160..8193
                     /label=loxP
                     /bound_moiety="Cre recombinase"
                     /note="Cre-mediated recombination occurs in the 8-bp core
                     sequence (GCATACAT)."
     misc_feature    8218..8806
                     /label=WPRE
                     /note="woodchuck hepatitis virus posttranscriptional
                     regulatory element"
     primer_bind     complement(8271..8291)
                     /label=WPRE-R
                     /note="WPRE, reverse primer"
     CDS             complement(8689..8700)
                     /codon_start=1
                     /product="Factor Xa recognition and cleavage site"
                     /label=Factor Xa site
                     /translation="IEGR"
     primer_bind     complement(8809..8825)
                     /label=KS primer
                     /note="common sequencing primer, one of multiple similar
                     variants"
     primer_bind     complement(8810..8826)
                     /label=pBluescriptKS
                     /note="For pBluescript vector"
     LTR             9331..9511
                     /label=5' LTR (truncated)
                     /note="truncated 5' long terminal repeat (LTR) from HIV-1"
     primer_bind     complement(9537..9554)
                     /label=BGH-rev
                     /note="Bovine growth hormone terminator, reverse primer.
                     Also called BGH reverse"
     polyA_signal    9543..9767
                     /label=bGH poly(A) signal
                     /note="bovine growth hormone polyadenylation signal"
     rep_origin      9813..10241
                     /direction=RIGHT
                     /label=f1 ori
                     /note="f1 bacteriophage origin of replication; arrow
                     indicates direction of (+) strand synthesis"
     primer_bind     complement(9900..9919)
                     /label=F1ori-R
                     /note="F1 origin, reverse primer"
     primer_bind     10110..10131
                     /label=F1ori-F
                     /note="F1 origin, forward primer"
     primer_bind     complement(10250..10270)
                     /label=pBABE 3'
                     /note="SV40 enhancer, reverse primer for pBABE vectors"
     promoter        10255..10584
                     /label=SV40 promoter
                     /note="SV40 enhancer and early promoter"
     rep_origin      10435..10570
                     /label=SV40 ori
                     /note="SV40 origin of replication"
     primer_bind     10497..10516
                     /label=SV40pro-F
                     /note="SV40 promoter/origin, forward primer"
     promoter        10632..10679
                     /label=EM7 promoter
                     /note="synthetic bacterial promoter "
     CDS             10698..11072
                     /codon_start=1
                     /gene="Sh ble from Streptoalloteichus hindustanus"
                     /product="antibiotic-binding protein"
                     /label=BleoR
                     /note="confers resistance to bleomycin, phleomycin, and
                     Zeocin(TM)"
                     /translation="MAKLTSAVPVLTARDVAGAVEFWTDRLGFSRDFVEDDFAGVVRDD
                     VTLFISAVQDQVVPDNTLAWVWVRGLDELYAEWSEVVSTNFRDASGPAMTEIGEQPWGR
                     EFALRDPAGNCVHFVAEEQD"
     polyA_signal    11202..11323
                     /label=SV40 poly(A) signal
                     /note="SV40 polyadenylation signal"
     primer_bind     complement(11239..11258)
                     /label=SV40pA-R
                     /note="SV40 polyA, reverse primer"
     primer_bind     11293..11312
                     /label=EBV-rev
                     /note="SV40 polyA terminator, reverse primer"
     primer_bind     complement(11372..11388)
                     /label=M13 rev
                     /note="common sequencing primer, one of multiple similar
                     variants"
     primer_bind     complement(11372..11388)
                     /label=M13 Reverse
                     /note="In lacZ gene. Also called M13-rev"
     primer_bind     complement(11385..11407)
                     /label=M13/pUC Reverse
                     /note="In lacZ gene"
     protein_bind    11396..11412
                     /label=lac operator
                     /bound_moiety="lac repressor encoded by lacI"
                     /note="The lac repressor binds to the lac operator to
                     inhibit transcription in E. coli. This inhibition can be
                     relieved by adding lactose or
                     isopropyl-beta-D-thiogalactopyranoside (IPTG)."
     promoter        complement(11420..11450)
                     /label=lac promoter
                     /note="promoter for the E. coli lac operon"
     protein_bind    11465..11486
                     /label=CAP binding site
                     /bound_moiety="E. coli catabolite activator protein"
                     /note="CAP binding activates transcription in the presence
                     of cAMP."
     primer_bind     complement(11603..11620)
                     /label=L4440
                     /note="L4440 vector, forward primer"
     rep_origin      complement(11774..12362)
                     /direction=LEFT
                     /label=ori
                     /note="high-copy-number ColE1/pMB1/pBR322/pUC origin of
                     replication"
     primer_bind     complement(11854..11873)
                     /label=pBR322ori-F
                     /note="pBR322 origin, forward primer"
     CDS             complement(12533..13393)
                     /codon_start=1
                     /gene="bla"
                     /product="beta-lactamase"
                     /label=AmpR
                     /note="confers resistance to ampicillin, carbenicillin, and
                     related antibiotics"
                     /translation="MSIQHFRVALIPFFAAFCLPVFAHPETLVKVKDAEDQLGARVGYI
                     ELDLNSGKILESFRPEERFPMMSTFKVLLCGAVLSRIDAGQEQLGRRIHYSQNDLVEYS
                     PVTEKHLTDGMTVRELCSAAITMSDNTAANLLLTTIGGPKELTAFLHNMGDHVTRLDRW
                     EPELNEAIPNDERDTTMPVAMATTLRKLLTGELLTLASRQQLIDWMEADKVAGPLLRSA
                     LPAGWFIADKSGAGERGSRGIIAALGPDGKPSRIVVIYTTGSQATMDERNRQIAEIGAS
                     LIKHW"
     primer_bind     13156..13175
                     /label=Amp-R
                     /note="Ampicillin resistance gene, reverse primer"
     promoter        complement(13394..13498)
                     /gene="bla"
                     /label=AmpR promoter
ORIGIN
        1 gtcgacggat cgggagatct cccgatcccc tatggtgcac tctcagtaca atctgctctg
       61 atgccgcata gttaagccag tatctgctcc ctgcttgtgt gttggaggtc gctgagtagt
      121 gcgcgagcaa aatttaagct acaacaaggc aaggcttgac cgacaattgc atgaagaatc
      181 tgcttagggt taggcgtttt gcgctgcttc gcgatgtacg ggccagatat acgcgttgac
      241 attgattatt gactagttat taatagtaat caattacggg gtcattagtt catagcccat
      301 atatggagtt ccgcgttaca taacttacgg taaatggccc gcctggctga ccgcccaacg
      361 acccccgccc attgacgtca ataatgacgt atgttcccat agtaacgcca atagggactt
      421 tccattgacg tcaatgggtg gagtatttac ggtaaactgc ccacttggca gtacatcaag
      481 tgtatcatat gccaagtacg ccccctattg acgtcaatga cggtaaatgg cccgcctggc
      541 attatgccca gtacatgacc ttatgggact ttcctacttg gcagtacatc tacgtattag
      601 tcatcgctat taccatggtg atgcggtttt ggcagtacat caatgggcgt ggatagcggt
      661 ttgactcacg gggatttcca agtctccacc ccattgacgt caatgggagt ttgttttggc
      721 accaaaatca acgggacttt ccaaaatgtc gtaacaactc cgccccattg acgcaaatgg
      781 gcggtaggcg tgtacggtgg gaggtctata taagcagcgc gttttgcctg tactgggtct
      841 ctctggttag accagatctg agcctgggag ctctctggct aactagggaa cccactgctt
      901 aagcctcaat aaagcttgcc ttgagtgctt caagtagtgt gtgcccgtct gttgtgtgac
      961 tctggtaact agagatccct cagacccttt tagtcagtgt ggaaaatctc tagcagtggc
     1021 gcccgaacag ggacttgaaa gcgaaaggga aaccagagga gctctctcga cgcaggactc
     1081 ggcttgctga agcgcgcacg gcaagaggcg aggggcggcg actggtgagt acgccaaaaa
     1141 ttttgactag cggaggctag aaggagagag atgggtgcga gagcgtcagt attaagcggg
     1201 ggagaattag atcgcgatgg gaaaaaattc ggttaaggcc agggggaaag aaaaaatata
     1261 aattaaaaca tatagtatgg gcaagcaggg agctagaacg attcgcagtt aatcctggcc
     1321 tgttagaaac atcagaaggc tgtagacaaa tactgggaca gctacaacca tcccttcaga
     1381 caggatcaga agaacttaga tcattatata atacagtagc aaccctctat tgtgtgcatc
     1441 aaaggataga gataaaagac accaaggaag ctttagacaa gatagaggaa gagcaaaaca
     1501 aaagtaagac caccgcacag caagcggccg ctgatcttca gacctggagg aggagatatg
     1561 agggacaatt ggagaagtga attatataaa tataaagtag taaaaattga accattagga
     1621 gtagcaccca ccaaggcaaa gagaagagtg gtgcagagag aaaaaagagc agtgggaata
     1681 ggagctttgt tccttgggtt cttgggagca gcaggaagca ctatgggcgc agcgtcaatg
     1741 acgctgacgg tacaggccag acaattattg tctggtatag tgcagcagca gaacaatttg
     1801 ctgagggcta ttgaggcgca acagcatctg ttgcaactca cagtctgggg catcaagcag
     1861 ctccaggcaa gaatcctggc tgtggaaaga tacctaaagg atcaacagct cctggggatt
     1921 tggggttgct ctggaaaact catttgcacc actgctgtgc cttggaatgc tagttggagt
     1981 aataaatctc tggaacagat ttggaatcac acgacctgga tggagtggga cagagaaatt
     2041 aacaattaca caagcttaat acactcctta attgaagaat cgcaaaacca gcaagaaaag
     2101 aatgaacaag aattattgga attagataaa tgggcaagtt tgtggaattg gtttaacata
     2161 acaaattggc tgtggtatat aaaattattc ataatgatag taggaggctt ggtaggttta
     2221 agaatagttt ttgctgtact ttctatagtg aatagagtta ggcagggata ttcaccatta
     2281 tcgtttcaga cccacctccc aaccccgagg ggacccgaca ggcccgaagg aatagaagaa
     2341 gaaggtggag agagagacag agacagatcc attcgattag tgaacggatc ggcactgcgt
     2401 gcgccaattc tgcagacaaa tggcagtatt catccacaat tttaaaagaa aaggggggat
     2461 tggggggtac agtgcagggg aaagaatagt agacataata gcaacagaca tacaaactaa
     2521 agaattacaa aaacaaatta caaaaattca aaattttcgg gtttattaca gggacagcag
     2581 agatccagtt tggttaatta aggcctccgc gccgggtttt ggcgcctccc gcgggcgccc
     2641 ccctcctcac ggcgagcgct gccacgtcag acgaagggcg caggagcgtt cctgatcctt
     2701 ccgcccggac gctcaggaca gcggcccgct gctcataaga ctcggcctta gaaccccagt
     2761 atcagcagaa ggacatttta ggacgggact tgggtgactc tagggcactg gttttctttc
     2821 cagagagcgg aacaggcgag gaaaagtagt cccttctcgg cgattctgcg gagggatctc
     2881 cgtggggcgg tgaacgccga tgattatata aggacgcgcc gggtgtggca cagctagttc
     2941 cgtcgcagcc gggatttggg tcgcggttct tgtttgtgga tcgctgtgat cgtcacttgg
     3001 tgagttgcgg gctgctgggc tggccggggc tttcgtggcc gccgggccgc tcggtgggac
     3061 ggaagcgtgt ggagagaccg ccaagggctg tagtctgggt ccgcgagcaa ggttgccctg
     3121 aactgggggt tggggggagc gcacaaaatg gcggctgttc ccgagtcttg aatggaagac
     3181 gcttgtaagg cgggctgtga ggtcgttgaa acaaggtggg gggcatggtg ggcggcaaga
     3241 acccaaggtc ttgaggcctt cgctaatgcg ggaaagctct tattcgggtg agatgggctg
     3301 gggcaccatc tggggaccct gacgtgaagt ttgtcactga ctggagaact cgggtttgtc
     3361 gtctggttgc gggggcggca gttatgcggt gccgttgggc agtgcacccg tacctttggg
     3421 agcgcgcgcc tcgtcgtgtc gtgacgtcac ccgttctgtt ggcttataat gcagggtggg
     3481 gccacctgcc ggtaggtgtg cggtaggctt ttctccgtcg caggacgcag ggttcgggcc
     3541 tagggtaggc tctcctgaat cgacaggcgc cggacctctg gtgaggggag ggataagtga
     3601 ggcgtcagtt tctttggtcg gttttatgta cctatcttct taagtagctg aagctccggt
     3661 tttgaactat gcgctcgggg ttggcgagtg tgttttgtga agttttttag gcaccttttg
     3721 aaatgtaatc atttgggtca atatgtaatt ttcagtgtta gactagtaaa ttgtccgcta
     3781 aattctggcc gtttttggct tttttgttag acgaagcttg ggctgcaggt cgactctaga
     3841 gccaccatgt acccatacga tgttccagat tacgctatgg ccccaaagaa gaagcggaag
     3901 gtcggtatcc acggagtccc agcagccaag cggaactaca tcctgggcct ggccatcggc
     3961 atcaccagcg tgggctacgg catcatcgac tacgagacac gggacgtgat cgatgccggc
     4021 gtgcggctgt tcaaagaggc caacgtggaa aacaacgagg gcaggcggag caagagaggc
     4081 gccagaaggc tgaagcggcg gaggcggcat agaatccaga gagtgaagaa gctgctgttc
     4141 gactacaacc tgctgaccga ccacagcgag ctgagcggca tcaaccccta cgaggccaga
     4201 gtgaagggcc tgagccagaa gctgagcgag gaagagttct ctgccgccct gctgcacctg
     4261 gccaagagaa gaggcgtgca caacgtgaac gaggtggaag aggacaccgg caacgagctg
     4321 tccaccaaag agcagatcag ccggaacagc aaggccctgg aagagaaata cgtggccgaa
     4381 ctgcagctgg aacggctgaa gaaagacggc gaagtgcggg gcagcatcaa cagattcaag
     4441 accagcgact acgtgaaaga agccaaacag ctgctgaagg tgcagaaggc ctaccaccag
     4501 ctggaccaga gcttcatcga cacctacatc gacctgctgg aaacccggcg gacctactat
     4561 gagggacctg gcgagggcag ccccttcggc tggaaggaca tcaaagaatg gtacgagatg
     4621 ctgatgggcc actgcaccta cttccccgag gaactgcgga gcgtgaagta cgcctacaac
     4681 gccgacctgt acaacgccct gaacgacctg aacaatctcg tgatcaccag ggacgagaac
     4741 gagaagctgg aatattacga gaagttccag atcatcgaga acgtgttcaa gcagaagaag
     4801 aagcccaccc tgaagcagat cgccaaagaa atcctcgtga acgaagagga tattaagggc
     4861 tacagagtga ccagcaccgg caagcccgag ttcaccaacc tgaaggtgta ccacgacatc
     4921 aaggacatta ccgcccggaa agagattatt gagaacgccg agctgctgga tcagattgcc
     4981 aagatcctga ccatctacca gagcagcgag gacatccagg aagaactgac caatctgaac
     5041 tccgagctga cccaggaaga gatcgagcag atctctaatc tgaagggcta taccggcacc
     5101 cacaacctga gcctgaaggc catcaacctg atcctggacg agctgtggca caccaacgac
     5161 aaccagatcg ctatcttcaa ccggctgaag ctggtgccca agaaggtgga cctgtcccag
     5221 cagaaagaga tccccaccac cctggtggac gacttcatcc tgagccccgt cgtgaagaga
     5281 agcttcatcc agagcatcaa agtgatcaac gccatcatca agaagtacgg cctgcccaac
     5341 gacatcatta tcgagctggc ccgcgagaag aactccaagg acgcccagaa aatgatcaac
     5401 gagatgcaga agcggaaccg gcagaccaac gagcggatcg aggaaatcat ccggaccacc
     5461 ggcaaagaga acgccaagta cctgatcgag aagatcaagc tgcacgacat gcaggaaggc
     5521 aagtgcctgt acagcctgga agccatccct ctggaagatc tgctgaacaa ccccttcaac
     5581 tatgaggtgg accacatcat ccccagaagc gtgtccttcg acaacagctt caacaacaag
     5641 gtgctcgtga agcaggaaga agccagcaag aagggcaacc ggaccccatt ccagtacctg
     5701 agcagcagcg acagcaagat cagctacgaa accttcaaga agcacatcct gaatctggcc
     5761 aagggcaagg gcagaatcag caagaccaag aaagagtatc tgctggaaga acgggacatc
     5821 aacaggttct ccgtgcagaa agacttcatc aaccggaacc tggtggatac cagatacgcc
     5881 accagaggcc tgatgaacct gctgcggagc tacttcagag tgaacaacct ggacgtgaaa
     5941 gtgaagtcca tcaatggcgg cttcaccagc tttctgcggc ggaagtggaa gtttaagaaa
     6001 gagcggaaca aggggtacaa gcaccacgcc gaggacgccc tgatcattgc caacgccgat
     6061 ttcatcttca aagagtggaa gaaactggac aaggccaaaa aagtgatgga aaaccagatg
     6121 ttcgaggaaa agcaggccga gagcatgccc gagatcgaaa ccgagcagga gtacaaagag
     6181 atcttcatca ccccccacca gatcaagcac attaaggact tcaaggacta caagtacagc
     6241 caccgggtgg acaagaagcc taatagagag ctgattaacg acaccctgta ctccacccgg
     6301 aaggacgaca agggcaacac cctgatcgtg aacaatctga acggcctgta cgacaaggac
     6361 aatgacaagc tgaaaaagct gatcaacaag agccccgaaa agctgctgat gtaccaccac
     6421 gacccccaga cctaccagaa actgaagctg attatggaac agtacggcga cgagaagaat
     6481 cccctgtaca agtactacga ggaaaccggg aactacctga ccaagtactc caaaaaggac
     6541 aacggccccg tgatcaagaa gattaagtat tacggcaaca aactgaacgc ccatctggac
     6601 atcaccgacg actaccccaa cagcagaaac aaggtcgtga agctgtccct gaagccctac
     6661 agattcgacg tgtacctgga caatggcgtg tacaagttcg tgaccgtgaa gaatctggat
     6721 gtgatcaaaa aagaaaacta ctacgaagtg aatagcaagt gctatgagga agctaagaag
     6781 ctgaagaaga tcagcaacca ggccgagttt atcgcctcct tctacaacaa cgatctgatc
     6841 aagatcaacg gcgagctgta tagagtgatc ggcgtgaaca acgacctgct gaaccggatc
     6901 gaagtgaaca tgatcgacat cacctaccgc gagtacctgg aaaacatgaa cgacaagagg
     6961 ccccccagga tcattaagac aatcgcctcc aagacccaga gcattaagaa gtacagcaca
     7021 gacattctgg gcaacctgta tgaagtgaaa tctaagaagc accctcagat catcaaaaag
     7081 ggcaaaaggc cggcggccac gaaaaaggcc ggccaggcaa aaaagaaaaa gggatccgat
     7141 gctaagtcac tgactgcctg gtcccggaca ctggtgacct tcaaggatgt gtttgtggac
     7201 ttcaccaggg aggagtggaa gctgctggac actgctcagc agatcctgta cagaaatgtg
     7261 atgctggaga actataagaa cctggtttcc ttgggttatc agcttactaa gccagatgtg
     7321 atcctccggt tggagaaggg agaagagccc tggctggtgg agagagaaat tcaccaagag
     7381 acccatcctg attcagagac tgcatttgaa atcaaatcat cagttccgaa aaagaaacgc
     7441 aaagttgcta gcgagggcag aggaagtctt ctaacatgcg gtgacgtgga ggagaatccc
     7501 ggccctatga ccgagtacaa gcccacggtg cgcctcgcca cccgcgacga cgtccccagg
     7561 gccgtacgca ccctcgccgc cgcgttcgcc gactaccccg ccacgcgcca caccgtcgat
     7621 ccggaccgcc acatcgagcg ggtcaccgag ctgcaagaac tcttcctcac gcgcgtcggg
     7681 ctcgacatcg gcaaggtgtg ggtcgcggac gacggcgccg cggtggcggt ctggaccacg
     7741 ccggagagcg tcgaagcggg ggcggtgttc gccgagatcg gcccgcgcat ggccgagttg
     7801 agcggttccc ggctggccgc gcagcaacag atggaaggcc tcctggcgcc gcaccggccc
     7861 aaggagcccg cgtggttcct ggccaccgtc ggcgtgtcgc ccgaccacca gggcaagggt
     7921 ctgggcagcg ccgtcgtgct ccccggagtg gaggcggccg agcgcgccgg ggtgcccgcc
     7981 ttcctggaga cctccgcgcc ccgcaacctc cccttctacg agcggctcgg cttcaccgtc
     8041 accgccgacg tcgaggtgcc cgaaggaccg cgcacctggt gcatgacccg caagcccggt
     8101 gcctgaccag cacactggcg gccgttacta gcttctgcag cacgaccggt tgataataga
     8161 taacttcgta tagcatacat tatacgaagt tatgaattcg atatcaagct tatcgataat
     8221 caacctctgg attacaaaat ttgtgaaaga ttgactggta ttcttaacta tgttgctcct
     8281 tttacgctat gtggatacgc tgctttaatg cctttgtatc atgctattgc ttcccgtatg
     8341 gctttcattt tctcctcctt gtataaatcc tggttgctgt ctctttatga ggagttgtgg
     8401 cccgttgtca ggcaacgtgg cgtggtgtgc actgtgtttg ctgacgcaac ccccactggt
     8461 tggggcattg ccaccacctg tcagctcctt tccgggactt tcgctttccc cctccctatt
     8521 gccacggcgg aactcatcgc cgcctgcctt gcccgctgct ggacaggggc tcggctgttg
     8581 ggcactgaca attccgtggt gttgtcgggg aaatcatcgt cctttccttg gctgctcgcc
     8641 tgtgttgcca cctggattct gcgcgggacg tccttctgct acgtcccttc ggccctcaat
     8701 ccagcggacc ttccttcccg cggcctgctg ccggctctgc ggcctcttcc gcgtcttcgc
     8761 cttcgccctc agacgagtcg gatctccctt tgggccgcct ccccgcatcg ataccgtcga
     8821 cctcgagacc tagaaaaaca tggagcaatc acaagtagca atacagcagc taccaatgct
     8881 gattgtgcct ggctagaagc acaagaggag gaggaggtgg gttttccagt cacacctcag
     8941 gtacctttaa gaccaatgac ttacaaggca gctgtagatc ttagccactt tttaaaagaa
     9001 aaggggggac tggaagggct aattcactcc caacgaagac aagatatcct tgatctgtgg
     9061 atctaccaca cacaaggcta cttccctgat tggcagaact acacaccagg gccagggatc
     9121 agatatccac tgacctttgg atggtgctac aagctagtac cagttgagca agagaaggta
     9181 gaagaagcca atgaaggaga gaacacccgc ttgttacacc ctgtgagcct gcatgggatg
     9241 gatgacccgg agagagaagt attagagtgg aggtttgaca gccgcctagc atttcatcac
     9301 atggcccgag agctgcatcc ggactgtact gggtctctct ggttagacca gatctgagcc
     9361 tgggagctct ctggctaact agggaaccca ctgcttaagc ctcaataaag cttgccttga
     9421 gtgcttcaag tagtgtgtgc ccgtctgttg tgtgactctg gtaactagag atccctcaga
     9481 cccttttagt cagtgtggaa aatctctagc agggcccgtt taaacccgct gatcagcctc
     9541 gactgtgcct tctagttgcc agccatctgt tgtttgcccc tcccccgtgc cttccttgac
     9601 cctggaaggt gccactccca ctgtcctttc ctaataaaat gaggaaattg catcgcattg
     9661 tctgagtagg tgtcattcta ttctgggggg tggggtgggg caggacagca agggggagga
     9721 ttgggaagac aatagcaggc atgctgggga tgcggtgggc tctatggctt ctgaggcgga
     9781 aagaaccagc tggggctcta gggggtatcc ccnnnnnnnn nnnnnnnnnn nnnnnnnnnn
     9841 nnnnnnnnnn nnnnnnnnnn nnnnnnnnnn nnnnnnnnnn nnnnnnnnnn nnnnnnnnnn
     9901 nnnnnnnnnn nnnnnnnnnn nnnnnnnnnn nnnnnncnnn nnnnnnnnnn nnnnnnnnnn
     9961 nnnnnnnnnn nnnnnnnnnn nnnnnnnnnn nnnnnnnnnn nnnnnnnnnn nnnnnnnnnn
    10021 nnnnnnnnan nnnnnnnnnn nnnnnnnnnn nnnnnnnnnn nnnnnnnnnn nnnnnnnncc
    10081 tttgacgttg gagtccacgt tctttaatag tggactcttg ttccaaactg gaacaacact
    10141 caaccctatc tcggtctatt cttttgattt ataagggatt ttgccgattt cggcctattg
    10201 gttaaaaaat gagctgattt aacaaaaatt taacgcgaat taattctgtg gaatgtgtgt
    10261 cagttagggt gtggaaagtc cccaggctcc ccagcaggca gaagtatgca aagcatgcat
    10321 ctcaattagt cagcaaccag gtgtggaaag tccccaggct ccccagcagg cagaagtatg
    10381 caaagcatgc atctcaatta gtcagcaacc atagtcccgc ccctaactcc gcccatcccg
    10441 cccctaactc cgcccagttc cgcccattct ccgccccatg gctgactaat tttttttatt
    10501 tatgcagagg ccgaggccgc ctctgcctct gagctattcc agaagtagtg aggaggcttt
    10561 tttggaggcc taggcttttg caaaaagctc ccgggagctt gtatatccat tttcggatct
    10621 gatcagcacg tgttgacaat taatcatcgg catagtatat cggcatagta taatacgaca
    10681 aggtgaggaa ctaaaccatg gccaagttga ccagtgccgt tccggtgctc accgcgcgcg
    10741 acgtcgccgg agcggtcgag ttctggaccg accggctcgg gttctcccgg gacttcgtgg
    10801 aggacgactt cgccggtgtg gtccgggacg acgtgaccct gttcatcagc gcggtccagg
    10861 accaggtggt gccggacaac accctggcct gggtgtgggt gcgcggcctg gacgagctgt
    10921 acgccgagtg gtcggaggtc gtgtccacga acttccggga cgcctccggg ccggccatga
    10981 ccgagatcgg cgagcagccg tgggggcggg agttcgccct gcgcgacccg gccggcaact
    11041 gcgtgcactt cgtggccgag gagcaggact gacacgtgct acgagatttc gattccaccg
    11101 ccgccttcta tgaaaggttg ggcttcggaa tcgttttccg ggacgccggc tggatgatcc
    11161 tccagcgcgg ggatctcatg ctggagttct tcgcccaccc caacttgttt attgcagctt
    11221 ataatggtta caaataaagc aatagcatca caaatttcac aaataaagca tttttttcac
    11281 tgcattctag ttgtggtttg tccaaactca tcaatgtatc ttatcatgtc tgtataccgt
    11341 cgacctctag ctagagcttg gcgtaatcat ggtcatagct gtttcctgtg tgaaattgtt
    11401 atccgctcac aattccacac aacatacgag ccggaagcat aaagtgtaaa gcctggggtg
    11461 cctaatgagt gagctaactc acattaattg cgttgcgctc actgcccgct ttccagtcgg
    11521 gaaacctgtc gtgccagctg cattaatgaa tcggccaacg cgcggggaga ggcggtttgc
    11581 gtattgggcg ctcttccgct tcctcgctca ctgactcgct gcgctcggtc gttcggctgc
    11641 ggcgagcggt atcagctcac tcaaaggcgg taatacggtt atccacagaa tcaggggata
    11701 acgcaggaaa gaacatgtga gcaaaaggcc agcaaaaggc caggaaccgt aaaaaggccg
    11761 cgttgctggc gtttttccat aggctccgcc cccctgacga gcatcacaaa aatcgacgct
    11821 caagtcagag gtggcgaaac ccgacaggac tataaagata ccaggcgttt ccccctggaa
    11881 gctccctcgt gcgctctcct gttccgaccc tgccgcttac cggatacctg tccgcctttc
    11941 tcccttcggg aagcgtggcg ctttctcata gctcacgctg taggtatctc agttcggtgt
    12001 aggtcgttcg ctccaagctg ggctgtgtgc acgaaccccc cgttcagccc gaccgctgcg
    12061 ccttatccgg taactatcgt cttgagtcca acccggtaag acacgactta tcgccactgg
    12121 cagcagccac tggtaacagg attagcagag cgaggtatgt aggcggtgct acagagttct
    12181 tgaagtggtg gcctaactac ggctacacta gaagaacagt atttggtatc tgcgctctgc
    12241 tgaagccagt taccttcgga aaaagagttg gtagctcttg atccggcaaa caaaccaccg
    12301 ctggtagcgg tggttttttt gtttgcaagc agcagattac gcgcagaaaa aaaggatctc
    12361 aagaagatcc tttgatcttt tctacggggt ctgacgctca gtggaacgaa aactcacgtt
    12421 aagggatttt ggtcatgaga ttatcaaaaa ggatcttcac ctagatcctt ttaaattaaa
    12481 aatgaagttt taaatcaatc taaagtatat atgagtaaac ttggtctgac agttaccaat
    12541 gcttaatcag tgaggcacct atctcagcga tctgtctatt tcgttcatcc atagttgcct
    12601 gactccccgt cgtgtagata actacgatac gggagggctt accatctggc cccagtgctg
    12661 caatgatacc gcgagaccca cgctcaccgg ctccagattt atcagcaata aaccagccag
    12721 ccggaagggc cgagcgcaga agtggtcctg caactttatc cgcctccatc cagtctatta
    12781 attgttgccg ggaagctaga gtaagtagtt cgccagttaa tagtttgcgc aacgttgttg
    12841 ccattgctac aggcatcgtg gtgtcacgct cgtcgtttgg tatggcttca ttcagctccg
    12901 gttcccaacg atcaaggcga gttacatgat cccccatgtt gtgcaaaaaa gcggttagct
    12961 ccttcggtcc tccgatcgtt gtcagaagta agttggccgc agtgttatca ctcatggtta
    13021 tggcagcact gcataattct cttactgtca tgccatccgt aagatgcttt tctgtgactg
    13081 gtgagtactc aaccaagtca ttctgagaat agtgtatgcg gcgaccgagt tgctcttgcc
    13141 cggcgtcaat acgggataat accgcgccac atagcagaac tttaaaagtg ctcatcattg
    13201 gaaaacgttc ttcggggcga aaactctcaa ggatcttacc gctgttgaga tccagttcga
    13261 tgtaacccac tcgtgcaccc aactgatctt cagcatcttt tactttcacc agcgtttctg
    13321 ggtgagcaaa aacaggaagg caaaatgccg caaaaaaggg aataagggcg acacggaaat
    13381 gttgaatact catactcttc ctttttcaat attattgaag catttatcag ggttattgtc
    13441 tcatgagcgg atacatattt gaatgtattt agaaaaataa acaaataggg gttccgcgca
    13501 catttccccg aaaagtgcca cctgac
//
